>Addgene plasmid #105489 | pISH-Olfr545 | addgene full sequence | sequence record 202963 | Addgene NGS Result
GTAAAACGACGGCCAGTGAATTGTAATACGACTCACTATAGGGCGAATTGGGCCCGACGTCGCATGCTCC
CGGCCGCCATGGCGGCCGCGGGAATTCGATTTACCAGGTGCTGCCTGATTTCCTTGGTTCTGGCCCCGTA
GATGATGGGGTTGACCAGACACGGGAGCAACAGATAGAAAGCACTGAGCAGGTTGTGCACATCTTGGGAG
GCAGTGCGAGCCACACGGTAGACAATGGATGAGGACATGGTGGAGGAGTAGACGGTGAAGATGACCAGCA
GGTGGGAACCACAGGTGTTCAGGGCTTTGGACCGTGCTCCACCTGATGAGATCCTGAAGGCAGCATGGAT
GATGCGGGAGTAGGAGGTGCCTAGAAGGAGCATATCCAGGACTCTATTAAAGGTTCGAATAATGAGTCCC
GCCGTTTTATTCAGCGAGATGTCTCCACAGGAAAGCTTCATCAGGGCCATGTGCTCACAGGCAAAGTGGC
GGATCACATCTGAGCGGCAGAAGCGAACCCGCGAGGCCAGCACCACCACTGGAGCAACAATGCTTGTGCT
CCTGGTGACTGCCAACACCACCAGACCAGCCAGTAACTGTCCTGTCACTATTTCTGGGTAGCGGAGAGGG
TAGCAGATAGCCACATAGCGATCTAGAGCCATGACCAGGAGGATGTTGCAGTCAATCACTAGTGAATTCG
CGGCCGCCTGCAGGTCGACCATATGGGAGAGCTCCCAACGCGTTGGATGCATAGCTTGAGTATTCTATAG
TGTCACCTAAATAGCTTGGCGTAATCATGGTCATAGCTGTTTCCTGTGTGAAATTGTTATCCGCTCACAA
TTCCACACAACATACGAGCCGGAAGCATAAAGTGTAAAGCCTGGGGTGCCTAATGAGTGAGCTAACTCAC
ATTAATTGCGTTGCGCTCACTGCCCGCTTTCCAGTCGGGAAACCTGTCGTGCCAGCTGCATTAATGAATC
GGCCAACGCGCGGGGAGAGGCGGTTTGCGTATTGGGCGCTCTTCCGCTTCCTCGCTCACTGACTCGCTGC
GCTCGGTCGTTCGGCTGCGGCGAGCGGTATCAGCTCACTCAAAGGCGGTAATACGGTTATCCACAGAATC
AGGGGATAACGCAGGAAAGAACATGTGAGCAAAAGGCCAGCAAAAGGCCAGGAACCGTAAAAAGGCCGCG
TTGCTGGCGTTTTTCCATAGGCTCCGCCCCCCTGACGAGCATCACAAAAATCGACGCTCAAGTCAGAGGT
GGCGAAACCCGACAGGACTATAAAGATACCAGGCGTTTCCCCCTGGAAGCTCCCTCGTGCGCTCTCCTGT
TCCGACCCTGCCGCTTACCGGATACCTGTCCGCCTTTCTCCCTTCGGGAAGCGTGGCGCTTTCTCATAGC
TCACGCTGTAGGTATCTCAGTTCGGTGTAGGTCGTTCGCTCCAAGCTGGGCTGTGTGCACGAACCCCCCG
TTCAGCCCGACCGCTGCGCCTTATCCGGTAACTATCGTCTTGAGTCCAACCCGGTAAGACACGACTTATC
GCCACTGGCAGCAGCCACTGGTAACAGGATTAGCAGAGCGAGGTATGTAGGCGGTGCTACAGAGTTCTTG
AAGTGGTGGCCTAACTACGGCTACACTAGAAGAACAGTATTTGGTATCTGCGCTCTGCTGAAGCCAGTTA
CCTTCGGAAAAAGAGTTGGTAGCTCTTGATCCGGCAAACAAACCACCGCTGGTAGCGGTGGTTTTTTTGT
TTGCAAGCAGCAGATTACGCGCAGAAAAAAAGGATCTCAAGAAGATCCTTTGATCTTTTCTACGGGGTCT
GACGCTCAGTGGAACGAAAACTCACGTTAAGGGATTTTGGTCATGAGATTATCAAAAAGGATCTTCACCT
AGATCCTTTTAAATTAAAAATGAAGTTTTAAATCAATCTAAAGTATATATGAGTAAACTTGGTCTGACAG
TTACCAATGCTTAATCAGTGAGGCACCTATCTCAGCGATCTGTCTATTTCGTTCATCCATAGTTGCCTGA
CTCCCCGTCGTGTAGATAACTACGATACGGGAGGGCTTACCATCTGGCCCCAGTGCTGCAATGATACCGC
GAGACCCACGCTCACCGGCTCCAGATTTATCAGCAATAAACCAGCCAGCCGGAAGGGCCGAGCGCAGAAG
TGGTCCTGCAACTTTATCCGCCTCCATCCAGTCTATTAATTGTTGCCGGGAAGCTAGAGTAAGTAGTTCG
CCAGTTAATAGTTTGCGCAACGTTGTTGCCATTGCTACAGGCATCGTGGTGTCACGCTCGTCGTTTGGTA
TGGCTTCATTCAGCTCCGGTTCCCAACGATCAAGGCGAGTTACATGATCCCCCATGTTGTGCAAAAAAGC
GGTTAGCTCCTTCGGTCCTCCGATCGTTGTCAGAAGTAAGTTGGCCGCAGTGTTATCACTCATGGTTATG
GCAGCACTGCATAATTCTCTTACTGTCATGCCATCCGTAAGATGCTTTTCTGTGACTGGTGAGTACTCAA
CCAAGTCATTCTGAGAATAGTGTATGCGGCGACCGAGTTGCTCTTGCCCGGCGTCAATACGGGATAATAC
CGCGCCACATAGCAGAACTTTAAAAGTGCTCATCATTGGAAAACGTTCTTCGGGGCGAAAACTCTCAAGG
ATCTTACCGCTGTTGAGATCCAGTTCGATGTAACCCACTCGTGCACCCAACTGATCTTCAGCATCTTTTA
CTTTCACCAGCGTTTCTGGGTGAGCAAAAACAGGAAGGCAAAATGCCGCAAAAAAGGGAATAAGGGCGAC
ACGGAAATGTTGAATACTCATACTCTTCCTTTTTCAATATTATTGAAGCATTTATCAGGGTTATTGTCTC
ATGAGCGGATACATATTTGAATGTATTTAGAAAAATAAACAAATAGGGGTTCCGCGCACATTTCCCCGAA
AAGTGCCACCTGATGCGGTGTGAAATACCGCACAGATGCGTAAGGAGAAAATACCGCATCAGGAAATTGT
AAGCGTTAATATTTTGTTAAAATTCGCGTTAAATTTTTGTTAAATCAGCTCATTTTTTAACCAATAGGCC
GAAATCGGCAAAATCCCTTATAAATCAAAAGAATAGACCGAGATAGGGT
[37 nt withheld, positions 3130-3166]
AAAGAACGTGGACTCCAACGTCAAAGG
[49 nt withheld, positions 3194-3242]
T
[91 nt withheld, positions 3244-3334]
G
[124 nt withheld, positions 3336-3459]
CCATTCGCCATTCAGGCTGCGCAACTGTTGGGAAGGGCGATCGGTGCGGGCCTCTTCGCTATTACGCCAG
CTGGCGAAAGGGGGATGTGCTGCAAGGCGATTAAGTTGGGTAACGCCAGGGTTTTCCCAGTCACGACGTT
Features (pLannotate 1.2.2; 13 found; start..end, strand, type, name):
     24..42      +  promoter       T7 promoter: promoter for bacteriophage T7 RNA polymerase
    690..752     -  CDS            VESPI_VESMG (fragment): Experimental evidence at protein level: Swiss-Prot protein existence level 1. Shows contractile activity on isolated ileum smooth muscle. From Vespa magnifica (Hornet).
    764..782     -  promoter       SP6 promoter: promoter for bacteriophage SP6 RNA polymerase
    824..840     -  protein_bind   lac operator: The lac repressor binds to the lac operator to inhibit transcription in E. coli. This inhibition can be relieved by adding lactose or isopropyl-β-D-thiogalactopyranoside (IPTG). lac repressor encoded by lacI
    848..878     -  promoter       lac promoter: promoter for the E. coli lac operon
    893..914     -  protein_bind   CAP binding site: CAP binding activates transcription in the presence of cAMP. E. coli catabolite activator protein
    927..1019    -  CDS            lacI (fragment): lac repressor; lacI; The lac repressor binds to the lac operator to inhibit transcription in E. coli. This inhibition can be relieved by adding lactose or isopropyl-β-D-thiogalactopyranoside (IPTG).
   1202..1790    -  rep_origin     ori: high-copy-number ColE1/pMB1/pBR322/pUC origin of replication
   1961..2821    -  CDS            AmpR: β-lactamase; bla; confers resistance to ampicillin, carbenicillin, and related antibiotics
   2822..2926    -  promoter       AmpR promoter: bla
   2953..3003    +  misc_feature   bom (fragment): basis of mobility region from pBR322
   3031..3459    -  rep_origin     f1 ori (sequence partly withheld): f1 bacteriophage origin of replication; arrow indicates direction of (+) strand synthesis
   3463..21      -  CDS            lacZα (fragment) (across the origin): LacZα fragment of β-galactosidase; lacZ fragment
