[The description below was written by a language model from this plasmid's Addgene catalogue record and pLannotate feature annotations shown in this document.]
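Description:
pISH-Olfr545 is a riboprobe template plasmid built on the pGEM-T Easy cloning backbone and carrying a 586 bp fragment of the mouse odorant receptor gene Olfr545 (also known as MOR42-1 or S50). It is maintained in E. coli as a high-copy plasmid through a ColE1/pUC-type origin, with selection by ampicillin via the β-lactamase (AmpR) gene and its native promoter. An f1 bacteriophage origin is also present, a standard backbone feature that permits single-stranded DNA production. The remnants of the lac promoter, lac operator, CAP site and lacZα fragment reflect the blue/white screening cassette that the insert interrupts.

The sequenced plasmid is 3,599 nt, consistent with the stated backbone plus insert. The Olfr545 fragment is not annotated as a feature, but it evidently occupies the otherwise largely unannotated interval between the opposing T7 and SP6 bacteriophage promoters that flank the cloning site. A short hit to a hornet peptide near the SP6 end of this region is most likely a spurious annotation match rather than a designed element. The opposing promoters allow run-off in vitro transcription from either strand. The depositor indicates that the plasmid is linearized with SpeI and transcribed with T7 RNA polymerase to make the probe. The record does not explicitly state the insert orientation or which part of the gene is covered.

The resulting labelled RNA is intended for in situ hybridization to detect Olfr545 transcripts. The associated work concerns odorant receptor expression in mouse olfactory sensory neurons, where such probes identify the cells expressing a given receptor.
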