Addgene plasmid #105489: pISH-Olfr545
Purpose: to generate a riboprobe for in situ hybridazation
Depositing lab: Peter Mombaerts. Depositing organization: Max Planck Research Unit for Neurogenetics. Publication: The beta2-adrenergic receptor as a surrogate odorant receptor in mouse olfactory sensory neurons. Omura M, Grosmaitre X, Ma M, Mombaerts P. Mol Cell Neurosci. 2014 Jan;58:1-10. doi: 10.1016/j.mcn.2013.10.010. Epub 2013 Nov 6. PubMed 24211702.
Backbone
  Vector backbone: pGEM-Teasy
  Backbone size w/o insert (bp): 3015
  Vector type: to ganerate riboprobe
Growth in bacteria
  Bacterial resistance: Ampicillin, 100 μg/mL
  Growth temperature: 37°C
  Growth strain: DH5alpha
  Copy number: High Copy
Gene/Insert
  Gene/Insert name: Olfr545 (alt names: S50; MOR42-1)
  Species: M. musculus (mouse)
  Insert size (bp): 586
  Entrez Gene: Olfr545 (a.k.a. MOR42-1, S50)
  Cloning method: Unknown
  Sequencing primers: 5′ M13-rev; 3′ M13-for
Terms and licenses: Academic/Nonprofit Terms; Industry Terms: Not Available to Industry
Depositor comments: Linearize with SpeI, use T7 RNA polymerase for IVT.
How to cite: pISH-Olfr545 was a gift from Peter Mombaerts (Addgene plasmid # 105489 ; http://n2t.net/addgene:105489 ; RRID:Addgene_105489)
