>Addgene plasmid #105489 | pISH-Olfr545 | depositor partial sequence | sequence record 199713 | insert: sequenced with M13-for primer
ATGCTCCCGGCCGCCATGGCGGCCGCGGGAATTCGATTTACCAGGTGCTGCCTGATTTCCTTGGTTCTGG
CCCCGTAGATGATGGGGTTGACCAGACACGGGAGCAACAGATAGAAAGCACTGAGCAGGTTGTGCACATC
TTGGGAGGCAGTGCGAGCCACACGGTAGACAATGGATGAGGACATGGTGGAGGAGTAGACGGTGAAGATG
ACCAGCAGGTGGGAACCACAGGTGTTCAGGGCTTTGGACCGTGCTCCACCTGATGAGATCCTGAAGGCAG
CATGGATGATGCGGGAGTAGGAGGTGCCTAGAAGGAGCATATCCAGGACTCTATTAAAGGTTCGAATAAT
GAGTCCCGCCGTTTTATTCAGCGAGATGTCTCCACAGGAAAGCTTCATCAGGGCCATGTGCTCACAGGCA
AAGTGGCGGATCACATCTGAGCGGCAGAAGCGAACCCGCGAGGCCAGCACCACCACTGGAGCAACAATGC
TTGTGCTCCTGGTGACTGCCAACACCACCAGACCAGCCAGTAACTGTCCTGTCACTATTTCTGGGTAGCG
GAGAGGGTAGCAGATAGCCACATAGCGATCTAGAGCCATGACCAGGAGGATGTTGCAGTCAATCACTAGT
GAATTCGCGGCCGCCTGCAGGTCGACCATATGGGAGAGCTCCCAACGCGTTGGATGCATAGCTTGAGTAT
TCTATAGTGTCACCTAAATAGCTTGGCGTAATCATGGTCATAGCTGTTTCCTGTGTGAAATTGTTATCCG
CTCACAATTCCACACAACATACGAGCCGGAAGCATAAAGTGTAAAGCCTGGGGTGCCTAATGAGTGAGCT
AACTCACATTAATTGCGTTGCGCTCACTGCCCGCTTTCCAGTCGGGAAACCTGTCGTGCCAGCTGCATTA
ATGAATCGGC
